Addgene plasmid #239867: TOMM70-FKBP12-Halo donor plasmid
Purpose: endogenously tags TOMM70 with Halo tag
Depositing lab: Derek Narendra. Depositing organization: National Institute of Neurological Disorders and Strokes (NINDS). Publication: A unified mechanism for mitochondrial damage sensing in PINK1-Parkin-mediated mitophagy. Thayer JA, Petersen JD, Huang X, Gruel Budet LM, Hawrot J, Ramos DM, Sekine S, Li Y, Ward ME, Narendra DP. EMBO J. 2025 Nov 20. doi: 10.1038/s44318-025-00604-z. PubMed 41266657.
Backbone
  Vector backbone: pUC57-BsaI-free
  Vector type: Donor plasmid
Growth in bacteria
  Bacterial resistance: Ampicillin, 100 μg/mL
  Growth temperature: 37°C
  Growth strain: DH5alpha
  Copy number: Unknown
Gene/Insert
  Gene/Insert name: TOMM70
  Species: H. sapiens (human)
  Entrez Gene: TOMM70 (a.k.a. TOMM70A, Tom70)
  Tag / fusion protein: Halo Tag (C terminal on insert)
Resource information
  A portion of this plasmid was derived from a plasmid made by: We had this plasmid synthesized by GeneUniversal
Terms and licenses: Academic/Nonprofit Terms; Industry Terms: Not Available to Industry
Depositor comments: This plasmid was used to endogenously tag TOMM70 with HaloTag via nucleofection. Sequence of guide used with nucleofection AACCACCAACATTATAAAAC. Please visit https://doi.org/10.1101/2025.02.19.639160 for bioRxiv preprint.
How to cite: TOMM70-FKBP12-Halo donor plasmid was a gift from Derek Narendra (Addgene plasmid # 239867 ; http://n2t.net/addgene:239867 ; RRID:Addgene_239867)
