[The description below was written by a language model from this plasmid's Addgene catalogue record and pLannotate feature annotations shown in this document.]
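Description:
TOMM70-FKBP12-Halo donor plasmid is a homology-directed repair template built in the pUC57-BsaI-free cloning backbone and used to knock a tag into the endogenous human TOMM70 locus. It is a bacterial propagation plasmid only. It carries a high-copy ColE1/pUC-type origin and the β-lactamase gene under its own promoter for ampicillin selection. It also retains standard pUC remnants (lac promoter/operator, CAP site, and fragments of lacI, lacZα, rop and bom) that have no role in the editing application. No mammalian promoter, selection marker or viral element is annotated, which fits a design in which expression of the fusion depends on the native TOMM70 promoter after integration.

The payload begins with a short fragment of the TOMM70 coding sequence, presumably its 3′ end forming part of the upstream homology arm. This is followed on the same strand, across short unannotated gaps, by the F36V mutant of FKBP12 (DmrB) and then HaloTag. The F36V FKBP12 domain binds synthetic ligands that do not bind wild-type FKBP. HaloTag is a modified dehalogenase that covalently captures chloroalkane ligands such as fluorescent dyes. The unannotated stretches flanking the cassette probably contain the rest of the genomic homology arms, but the feature table does not define them.

According to the depositor, the plasmid was commercially synthesized and delivered by nucleofection together with a guide RNA targeting TOMM70. The result is a C-terminal tag on this outer mitochondrial membrane import receptor. It was used in a study of mitochondrial damage sensing in PINK1-Parkin-mediated mitophagy. The record does not state the nuclease used or the specific purpose of the FKBP12 module.
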