Features (pLannotate 1.2.2; 13 found; start..end, strand, type, name):
    417..569     +  CDS            TOMM70 (fragment): TOM70_HUMAN - Also known as KIAA0719, TOM70, TOMM70A. Experimental evidence at protein level: Swiss-Prot protein existence level 1. Acts as receptor of the preprotein translocase complex of the outer mitochondrial membrane (TOM complex). Recognizes and mediates the translocation of mitochondrial preproteins from the cytosol into the mitochondria in a chaperone dependent manner (PubMed:12526792). Mediates TBK1 and IRF3 activation induced by MAVS in response to Sendai virus infection and promotes host antiviral responses during virus infection (PubMed:20628368, PubMed:25609812). Upon Sendai viru
    588..908     +  CDS            DmrB: F36V mutant of FK506-binding protein FKBP12 binds synthetic ligands that do not bind wild-type FKBP
    927..1814    +  CDS            HaloTag®: modified bacterial dehalogenase that forms covalent bonds with chloroalkane derivatives
   2860..2876    -  protein_bind   lac operator: The lac repressor binds to the lac operator to inhibit transcription in E. coli. This inhibition can be relieved by adding lactose or isopropyl-β-D-thiogalactopyranoside (IPTG). lac repressor encoded by lacI
   2884..2914    -  promoter       lac promoter: promoter for the E. coli lac operon
   2929..2950    -  protein_bind   CAP binding site: CAP binding activates transcription in the presence of cAMP. E. coli catabolite activator protein
   2963..3055    -  CDS            lacI (fragment): lac repressor; lacI; The lac repressor binds to the lac operator to inhibit transcription in E. coli. This inhibition can be relieved by adding lactose or isopropyl-β-D-thiogalactopyranoside (IPTG).
   3238..3826    -  rep_origin     ori: high-copy-number ColE1/pMB1/pBR322/pUC origin of replication
   3997..4857    -  CDS            AmpR: β-lactamase; bla; confers resistance to ampicillin, carbenicillin, and related antibiotics
   4858..4962    -  promoter       AmpR promoter: bla
   5057..5092    +  CDS            rop (fragment): Rop protein, which maintains plasmids at low copy number; rop
   5194..5293    +  misc_feature   bom (fragment): basis of mobility region from pBR322
   5299..5456    -  CDS            lacZα (fragment): LacZα fragment of β-galactosidase; lacZ fragment
>Addgene plasmid #239867 | TOMM70-FKBP12-Halo donor plasmid | addgene full sequence | sequence record 485508 | Addgene NGS Result
CGGTATTATGTCACTGCTTTCTAAAGGAGTCTCATGTTAACAGTAGAAACATGTAAAATTTAGGAACCAG
ACGGAATTGTGATTTTAAATAAGCCAATCAATTTCCCTAGTCTGACTGTTCTTATCAGTAAACACAGAAT
ACAAGGGATATAATGTAAGCACATAGTATTTGTAATAGTAGTTGACATTCATTGAGTGCTTTCAATGTGG
TAGGTACTCTTGTTTATTTTAAAAGAAGCATTTTACTAGAATCATAGTAGAAACTTAGTGGTCAGACTTC
ATGTAGCATCACTTACAACCTTCATTGAATATTGTGAAGAAACTTAGTGGTCAGACTTCATGTACCATCA
CTTACAACCTTCATTGAATATTGTGAAGTGCTTGTTGAATCTGAGACTTAAAAATTTTGTTCTTTTAGAG
GAAACATGGAGAAAGCCATTGACATGTTCAACAAAGCTATTAACCTGGCCAAATCGGAAATGGAGATGGC
CCATCTGTATTCACTTTGCGATGCCGCCCATGCCCAGACAGAAGTTGCAAAGAAATACGGATTAAAACCG
CCGACGCTGGGAGGATCGGGAGGATCAGGAGTGCAGGTGGAAACCATCTCCCCAGGAGACGGGCGCACCT
TCCCCAAGCGCGGCCAGACCTGCGTGGTGCACTACACCGGGATGCTTGAAGATGGAAAGAAATTTGATTC
CTCCCGGGACAGAAACAAGCCCTTTAAGTTTATGCTAGGCAAGCAGGAGGTGATCCGAGGCTGGGAAGAA
GGGGTTGCCCAGATGAGTGTGGGTCAGAGAGCCAAACTGACTATATCTCCAGATTATGCCTATGGTGCCA
CTGGGCACCCAGGCATCATCCCACCACATGCCACTCTCGTCTTCGATGTGGAGCTTCTAAAACTGGAAGG
AGGATCGGGAGGATCAGCAGAAATCGGTACTGGCTTTCCATTCGACCCCCATTATGTGGAAGTCCTGGGC
GAGCGCATGCACTACGTCGATGTTGGTCCGCGCGATGGCACCCCTGTGCTGTTCCTGCACGGTAACCCGA
CCTCCTCCTACGTGTGGCGCAACATCATCCCGCATGTTGCACCGACCCATCGCTGCATTGCTCCAGACCT
GATCGGTATGGGCAAATCCGACAAACCAGACCTGGGTTATTTCTTCGACGACCACGTCCGCTTCATGGAT
GCCTTCATCGAAGCCCTGGGTCTGGAAGAGGTCGTCCTGGTCATTCACGACTGGGGCTCCGCTCTGGGTT
TCCACTGGGCCAAGCGCAATCCAGAGCGCGTCAAAGGTATTGCATTTATGGAGTTCATCCGCCCTATCCC
GACCTGGGACGAATGGCCAGAATTTGCCCGCGAGACCTTCCAGGCCTTCCGCACCACCGACGTCGGCCGC
AAGCTGATCATCGATCAGAACGTTTTTATCGAGGGTACGCTGCCGATGGGTGTCGTCCGCCCGCTGACTG
AAGTCGAGATGGACCATTACCGCGAGCCGTTCCTGAATCCTGTTGACCGCGAGCCACTGTGGCGCTTCCC
AAACGAGCTGCCAATCGCCGGTGAGCCAGCGAACATCGTCGCGCTGGTCGAAGAATACATGGACTGGCTG
CACCAGTCCCCTGTCCCGAAGCTGCTGTTCTGGGGCACCCCAGGCGTTCTGATCCCACCGGCCGAAGCCG
CTCGCCTGGCCAAAAGCCTGCCTAACTGCAAGGCTGTGGACATCGGCCCGGGTCTGAATCTGCTGCAAGA
AGACAACCCGGACCTGATCGGCAGCGAGATCGCGCGCTGGCTGTCGACGCTCGAGATTTCCGGCTAAAAT
AGAGGGAAAGCAGACTGACCCTCTTTTTAAAAGTTTACCCCCTCTTCAACTGAACCCTAAAGACACTGTC
ATGAACTGTGTTGAATGGTGGAAATCAGTATTTCTGTTTGTGGTGTTGTTATTTGTTACATCTGTTTCAT
GTCTAGGTGTTGTGGGTGTGGCTGTTGAAGGAAGTTTGCAGTCTTGCAGCTTTTATTCCCTGTGCAACAA
AAGATTAGAACATGTTAAAGGGATTTTTAAATAAAGTTGCAAAGAGTACAAATGATAATTGGCCATGCAA
ATAAAAACTGATTTGTTGATTTTTTTTTTAAGGGGGGTTGGCAGTTGATTATGTTCTGGATGATTCCGTC
TATATATGTGTGAATAATGTAAGTATTTTACAGCATGTTGATTTTTAAATTAACGTAGTAAATGCTGTAA
AATAGATTTATATTCAGTTAACCGCTTTCAGTTGATTTTTTGAAAGAAACAAAGGTTAAATGGGGGATTA
AAGTAAAATTGAGAGACCCTTTAAACCATTGTCAGCATGCACAATGCCTCTGATTCTGCAGTTTTAGAAA
CTTGGTGGCACTTATTAATCCTCTTGGCCCCTTTCCACTCTAATGGATAGTGTACATTCTTCTTAAAGTC
CACAACAGCAGATTTTCTTGCAGTAAATTATGCAGATGCAAAATATTCTAATTGATATATGTGTTGGAAG
ACTGAGTATTGATGGGGGAGTGGACCAGACAAAGAGGTAAGATGAAACAGTAGTGTGTTTATAATTGTCT
GTGACTATTTTCTATAATAATTAGTACTATTTAATGGTGAGCTTTTAAAAATGTAGGATAGAGGGTACAG
TGGCACTGTATATACTATTTATAGTCTCAGCTACTAGGGAGGCTGAGGCAAGAGGCTTGAGACCAGGAGC
TCGAGGCTGTAATGTGCCATGATGATTGCACCTGCGAATAGCCACTGCACTCCAGCCTGGGCAATATAGC
AAGACCCCATCCTTTAAAAGCTTGGCGTAATCATGGTCATAGCTGTTTCCTGTGTGAAATTGTTATCCGC
TCACAATTCCACACAACATACGAGCCGGAAGCATAAAGTGTAAAGCCTGGGGTGCCTAATGAGTGAGCTA
ACTCACATTAATTGCGTTGCGCTCACTGCCCGCTTTCCAGTCGGGAAACCTGTCGTGCCAGCTGCATTAA
TGAATCGGCCAACGCGCGGGGAGAGGCGGTTTGCGTATTGGGCGCTCTTCCGCTTCCTCGCTCACTGACT
CGCTGCGCTCGGTCGTTCGGCTGCGGCGAGCGGTATCAGCTCACTCAAAGGCGGTAATACGGTTATCCAC
AGAATCAGGGGATAACGCAGGAAAGAACATGTGAGCAAAAGGCCAGCAAAAGGCCAGGAACCGTAAAAAG
GCCGCGTTGCTGGCGTTTTTCCATAGGCTCCGCCCCCCTGACGAGCATCACAAAAATCGACGCTCAAGTC
AGAGGTGGCGAAACCCGACAGGACTATAAAGATACCAGGCGTTTCCCCCTGGAAGCTCCCTCGTGCGCTC
TCCTGTTCCGACCCTGCCGCTTACCGGATACCTGTCCGCCTTTCTCCCTTCGGGAAGCGTGGCGCTTTCT
CATAGCTCACGCTGTAGGTATCTCAGTTCGGTGTAGGTCGTTCGCTCCAAGCTGGGCTGTGTGCACGAAC
CCCCCGTTCAGCCCGACCGCTGCGCCTTATCCGGTAACTATCGTCTTGAGTCCAACCCGGTAAGACACGA
CTTATCGCCACTGGCAGCAGCCACTGGTAACAGGATTAGCAGAGCGAGGTATGTAGGCGGTGCTACAGAG
TTCTTGAAGTGGTGGCCTAACTACGGCTACACTAGAAGAACAGTATTTGGTATCTGCGCTCTGCTGAAGC
CAGTTACCTTCGGAAAAAGAGTTGGTAGCTCTTGATCCGGCAAACAAACCACCGCTGGTAGCGGTGGTTT
TTTTGTTTGCAAGCAGCAGATTACGCGCAGAAAAAAAGGATCTCAAGAAGATCCTTTGATCTTTTCTACG
GGGTCTGACGCTCAGTGGAACGAAAACTCACGTTAAGGGATTTTGGTCATGAGATTATCAAAAAGGATCT
TCACCTAGATCCTTTTAAATTAAAAATGAAGTTTTAAATCAATCTAAAGTATATATGAGTAAACTTGGTC
TGACAGTTACCAATGCTTAATCAGTGAGGCACCTATCTCAGCGATCTGTCTATTTCGTTCATCCATAGTT
GCCTGACTCCCCGTCGTGTAGATAACTACGATACGGGAGGGCTTACCATCTGGCCCCAGTGCTGCAATGA
TACCGCGAGATCCACGCTCACCGGCTCCAGATTTATCAGCAATAAACCAGCCAGCCGGAAGGGCCGAGCG
CAGAAGTGGTCCTGCAACTTTATCCGCCTCCATCCAGTCTATTAATTGTTGCCGGGAAGCTAGAGTAAGT
AGTTCGCCAGTTAATAGTTTGCGCAACGTTGTTGCCATTGCTACAGGCATCGTGGTGTCACGCTCGTCGT
TTGGTATGGCTTCATTCAGCTCCGGTTCCCAACGATCAAGGCGAGTTACATGATCCCCCATGTTGTGCAA
AAAAGCGGTTAGCTCCTTCGGTCCTCCGATCGTTGTCAGAAGTAAGTTGGCCGCAGTGTTATCACTCATG
GTTATGGCAGCACTGCATAATTCTCTTACTGTCATGCCATCCGTAAGATGCTTTTCTGTGACTGGTGAGT
ACTCAACCAAGTCATTCTGAGAATAGTGTATGCGGCGACCGAGTTGCTCTTGCCCGGCGTCAATACGGGA
TAATACCGCGCCACATAGCAGAACTTTAAAAGTGCTCATCATTGGAAAACGTTCTTCGGGGCGAAAACTC
TCAAGGATCTTACCGCTGTTGAGATCCAGTTCGATGTAACCCACTCGTGCACCCAACTGATCTTCAGCAT
CTTTTACTTTCACCAGCGTTTCTGGGTGAGCAAAAACAGGAAGGCAAAATGCCGCAAAAAAGGGAATAAG
GGCGACACGGAAATGTTGAATACTCATACTCTTCCTTTTTCAATATTATTGAAGCATTTATCAGGGTTAT
TGTCTCATGAGCGGATACATATTTGAATGTATTTAGAAAAATAAACAAATAGGGGTTCCGCGCACATTTC
CCCGAAAAGTGCCACCTGACGTCTAAGAAACCATTATTATCATGACATTAACCTATAAAAATAGGCGTAT
CACGAGGCCCTTTCGTCTCGCGCGTTTCGGTGATGACGGTGAAAACCTCTGACACATGCAGCTCCCGGAG
ACGGTCACAGCTTGTCTGTAAGCGGATGCCGGGAGCAGACAAGCCCGTCAGGGCGCGTCAGCGGGTGTTG
GCGGGTGTCGGGGCTGGCTTAACTATGCGGCATCAGAGCAGATTGTACTGAGAGTGCACCATATGCGGTG
TGAAATACCGCACAGATGCGTAAGGAGAAAATACCGCATCAGGCGCCATTCGCCATTCAGGCTGCGCAAC
TGTTGGGAAGGGCGATCGGTGCGGGCCTCTTCGCTATTACGCCAGCTGGCGAAAGGGGGATGTGCTGCAA
GGCGATTAAGTTGGGTAACGCCAGGGTTTTCCCAGTCACGACGTTGTAAAACGACGGCCAGTGAATTCCT
ATCACGTTGCCATATATTATAATGGGGGATTAAATATAGTCACCCTAGTGGTACCTCTTACTGGCATATA
AAGTCTAACTGGCACATATGCCAATAAAATGTACCTTACTAACATGTATGCCAGTTAGACTCTGTATATG
CAGGTATATATATATATAGTAGGGACTTAATATTCTTTGTAGGATTGCATATATATGTAGCTAATACTAG
TTACTTAAAACAGTTGGTTCTTAGATAGCTGTGGATTTGACCAGAATCAGGCAGAGGCAATAAATCTGAG
TATTTATTGAGTAGGTGTGAGGAACTCACATAGACTGCCTGAAGAGTAGAGATGCATGGGGTTGGGGATG
TGCTGGTAAGAGATGAAACAGAAAGAGGTGGGCCCACATCAGTCTGTGAAGGTAAGGCCCTTGCATGTCA
TTAGTGTCC
